>Addgene plasmid #136548 | pFH133 | addgene full sequence | sequence record 271520 | Addgene NGS Result
TCTGTGAAGACAAGCAAGAATTCAAGCTTGGAGGTGCAGCGTGACCCGGTCGTGCCCCTCTCTAGAGATA
ATGAGCATTGCATGTCTAAGTTATAAAAAATTACCACATATTTTTTTTGTCACACTTGTTTGAAGTGCAG
TTTATCTATCTTTATACATATATTTAAACTTTACTCTACGAATAATATAATCTATAGTACTACAATAATA
TCAGTGTTTTAGAGAATCATATAAATGAACAGTTAGACATGGTCTAAAGGACAATTGAGTATTTTGACAA
CAGGACTCTACAGTTTTATCTTTTTAGTGTGCATGTGTTCTCCTTTTTTTTTGCAAATAGCTTCACCTAT
ATAATACTTCATCCATTTTATTAGTACATCCATTTAGGGTTTAGGGTTAATGGTTTTTATAGACTAATTT
TTTTAGTACATCTATTTTATTCTATTTTAGCCTCTAAATTAAGAAAACTAAAACTCTATTTTAGTTTTTT
TATTTAATAATTTAGATATAAAATAGAATAAAATAAAGTGACTAAAAATTAAACAAATACCCTTTAAGAA
ATTAAAAAAACTAAGGAAACATTTTTCTTGTTTCGAGTAGATAATGCCAGCCTGTTAAACGCCGTCGACG
AGTCTAACGGACACCAACCAGCGAACCAGCAGCGTCGCGTCGGGCCAAGCGAAGCAGACGGCACGGCATC
TCTGTCGCTGCCTCTGGACCCCTCTCGAGAGTTCCGCTCCACCGTTGGACTTGCTCCGCTGTCGGCATCC
AGAAATTGCGTGGCGGAGCGGCAGACGTGAGCCGGCACGGCAGGCGGCCTCCTCCTCCTCTCACGGCACG
GCAGCTACGGGGGATTCCTTTCCCACCGCTCCTTCGCTTTCCCTTCCTCGCCCGCCGTAATAAATAGACA
CCCCCTCCACACCCTCTTTCCCCAACCTCGTGTTGTTCGGAGCGCACACACACACAACCAGATCTCCCCC
AAATCCACCCGTCGGCACCTCCGCTTCAAGGTACGCCGCTCGTCCTCCCCCCCCCCCCCTCTCTACCTTC
TCTAGATCGGCGTTCCGGTCCATGGTTAGGGCCCGGTAGTTCTACTTCTGTTCATGTTTGTGTTAGATCC
GTGTTTGTGTTAGATCCGTGCTGCTAGCGTTCGTACACGGATGCGACCTGTACGTCAGACACGTTCTGAT
TGCTAACTTGCCAGTGTTTCTCTTTGGGGAATCCTGGGATGGCTCTAGCCGTTCCGCAGACGGGATCGAT
TTCATGATTTTTTTTGTTTCGTTGCATAGGGTTTGGTTTGCCCTTTTCCTTTATTTCAATATATGCCGTG
CACTTGTTTGTCGGGTCATCTTTTCATGCTTTTTTTTGTCTTGGTTGTGATGATGTGGTCTGGTTGGGCG
GTCGTTCTAGATCGGAGTAGAATTCTGTTTCAAACTACCTGGTGGATTTATTAATTTTGGATCTGTATGT
GTGTGCCATACATATTCATAGTTACGAATTGAAGATGATGGATGGAAATATCGATCTAGGATAGGTATAC
ATGTTGATGCGGGTTTTACTGATGCATATACAGAGATGCTTTTTGTTCGCTTGGTTGTGATGATGTGGTG
TGGTTGGGCGGTCGTTCATTCGTTCTAGATCGGAGTAGAATACTGTTTCAAACTACCTGGTGTATTTATT
AATTTTGGAACTGTATGTGTGTGTCATACATCTTCATAGTTACGAGTTTAAGATGGATGGAAATATCGAT
CTAGGATAGGTATACATGTTGATGTGGGTTTTACTGATGCATATACATGATGGCATATGCAGCATCTATT
CATATGCTCTAACCTTGAGTACCTATCTATTATAATAAACAAGTATGTTTTATAATTATTTTGATCTTGA
TATACTTGGATGATGGCATATGCAGCAGCTATATGTGGATTTTTTTAGCCCTGCCTTCATACGCTATTTA
TTTGCTTGGTACTGTTTCTTTTGTCGATGCTCACCCTGTTGTTTGGTGTTACTTCTGCAGGAATGAGCAA
GCTGGAGAAGTTTACAAACTGCTACTCCCTGTCTAAGACCCTGAGGTTCAAGGCCATCCCTGTGGGCAAG
ACCCAGGAGAACATCGACAATAAGCGGCTGCTGGTGGAGGACGAGAAGAGAGCCGAGGATTATAAGGGCG
TGAAGAAGCTGCTGGATCGCTACTATCTGTCTTTTATCAACGACGTGCTGCACAGCATCAAGCTGAAGAA
TCTGAACAATTACATCAGCCTGTTCCGGAAGAAAACCAGAACCGAGAAGGAGAATAAGGAGCTGGAGAAC
CTGGAGATCAATCTGCGGAAGGAGATCGCCAAGGCCTTCAAGGGCAACGAGGGCTACAAGTCCCTGTTTA
AGAAGGATATCATCGAGACAATCCTGCCAGAGTTCCTGGACGATAAGGACGAGATCGCCCTGGTGAACAG
CTTCAATGGCTTTACCACAGCCTTCACCGGCTTCTTTGATAACAGAGAGAATATGTTTTCCGAGGAGGCC
AAGAGCACATCCATCGCCTTCAGGTGTATCAACGAGAATCTGACCCGCTACATCTCTAATATGGACATCT
TCGAGAAGGTGGACGCCATCTTTGATAAGCACGAGGTGCAGGAGATCAAGGAGAAGATCCTGAACAGCGA
CTATGATGTGGAGGATTTCTTTGAGGGCGAGTTCTTTAACTTTGTGCTGACACAGGAGGGCATCGACGTG
TATAACGCCATCATCGGCGGCTTCGTGACCGAGAGCGGCGAGAAGATCAAGGGCCTGAACGAGTACATCA
ACCTGTATAATCAGAAAACCAAGCAGAAGCTGCCTAAGTTTAAGCCACTGTATAAGCAGGTGCTGAGCGA
TCGGGAGTCTCTGAGCTTCTACGGCGAGGGCTATACATCCGATGAGGAGGTGCTGGAGGTGTTTAGAAAC
ACCCTGAACAAGAACAGCGAGATCTTCAGCTCCATCAAGAAGCTGGAGAAGCTGTTCAAGAATTTTGACG
AGTACTCTAGCGCCGGCATCTTTGTGAAGAACGGCCCCGCCATCAGCACAATCTCCAAGGATATCTTCGG
CGAGTGGAACGTGATCCGGGACAAGTGGAATGCCGAGTATGACGATATCCACCTGAAGAAGAAGGCCGTG
GTGACCGAGAAGTACGAGGACGATCGGAGAAAGTCCTTCAAGAAGATCGGCTCCTTTTCTCTGGAGCAGC
TGCAGGAGTACGCCGACGCCGATCTGTCTGTGGTGGAGAAGCTGAAGGAGATCATCATCCAGAAGGTGGA
TGAGATCTACAAGGTGTATGGCTCCTCTGAGAAGCTGTTCGACGCCGATTTTGTGCTGGAGAAGAGCCTG
AAGAAGAACGACGCCGTGGTGGCCATCATGAAGGACCTGCTGGATTCTGTGAAGAGCTTCGAGAATTACA
TCAAGGCCTTCTTTGGCGAGGGCAAGGAGACAAACAGGGACGAGTCCTTCTATGGCGATTTTGTGCTGGC
CTACGACATCCTGCTGAAGGTGGACCACATCTACGATGCCATCCGCAATTATGTGACCCAGAAGCCCTAC
TCTAAGGATAAGTTCAAGCTGTATTTTCAGAACCCTCAGTTCATGGGCGGCTGGGACAAGGATAAGGAGA
CAGACTATCGGGCCACCATCCTGAGATACGGCTCCAAGTACTATCTGGCCATCATGGATAAGAAGTACGC
CAAGTGCCTGCAGAAGATCGACAAGGACGATGTGAACGGCAATTACGAGAAGATCAACTATAAGCTGCTG
CCCGGCCCTAATAAGATGCTGCCAAAGGTGTTCTTTTCTAAGAAGTGGATGGCCTACTATAACCCCAGCG
AGGACATCCAGAAGATCTACAAGAATGGCACATTCAAGAAGGGCGATATGTTTAACCTGAATGACTGTCA
CAAGCTGATCGACTTCTTTAAGGATAGCATCTCCCGGTATCCAAAGTGGTCCAATGCCTACGATTTCAAC
TTTTCTGAGACAGAGAAGTATAAGGACATCGCCGGCTTTTACAGAGAGGTGGAGGAGCAGGGCTATAAGG
TGAGCTTCGAGTCTGCCAGCAAGAAGGAGGTGGATAAGCTGGTGGAGGAGGGCAAGCTGTATATGTTCCA
GATCTATAACAAGGACTTTTCCGATAAGTCTCACGGCACACCCAATCTGCACACCATGTACTTCAAGCTG
CTGTTTGACGAGAACAATCACGGACAGATCAGGCTGAGCGGAGGAGCAGAGCTGTTCATGAGGCGCGCCT
CCCTGAAGAAGGAGGAGCTGGTGGTGCACCCAGCCAACTCCCCTATCGCCAACAAGAATCCAGATAATCC
CAAGAAAACCACAACCCTGTCCTACGACGTGTATAAGGATAAGAGGTTTTCTGAGGACCAGTACGAGCTG
CACATCCCAATCGCCATCAATAAGTGCCCCAAGAACATCTTCAAGATCAATACAGAGGTGCGCGTGCTGC
TGAAGCACGACGATAACCCCTATGTGATCGGCATCGATAGGGGCGAGCGCAATCTGCTGTATATCGTGGT
GGTGGACGGCAAGGGCAACATCGTGGAGCAGTATTCCCTGAACGAGATCATCAACAACTTCAACGGCATC
AGGATCAAGACAGATTACCACTCTCTGCTGGACAAGAAGGAGAAGGAGAGGTTCGAGGCCCGCCAGAACT
GGACCTCCATCGAGAATATCAAGGAGCTGAAGGCCGGCTATATCTCTCAGGTGGTGCACAAGATCTGCGA
GCTGGTGGAGAAGTACGATGCCGTGATCGCCCTGGAGGACCTGAACTCTGGCTTTAAGAATAGCCGCGTG
AAGGTGGAGAAGCAGGTGTATCAGAAGTTCGAGAAGATGCTGATCGATAAGCTGAACTACATGGTGGACA
AGAAGTCTAATCCTTGTGCAACAGGCGGCGCCCTGAAGGGCTATCAGATCACCAATAAGTTCGAGAGCTT
TAAGTCCATGTCTACCCAGAACGGCTTCATCTTTTACATCCCTGCCTGGCTGACATCCAAGATCGATCCA
TCTACCGGCTTTGTGAACCTGCTGAAAACCAAGTATACCAGCATCGCCGATTCCAAGAAGTTCATCAGCT
CCTTTGACAGGATCATGTACGTGCCCGAGGAGGATCTGTTCGAGTTTGCCCTGGACTATAAGAACTTCTC
TCGCACAGACGCCGATTACATCAAGAAGTGGAAGCTGTACTCCTACGGCAACCGGATCAGAATCTTCCGG
AATCCTAAGAAGAACAACGTGTTCGACTGGGAGGAGGTGTGCCTGACCAGCGCCTATAAGGAGCTGTTCA
ACAAGTACGGCATCAATTATCAGCAGGGCGATATCAGAGCCCTGCTGTGCGAGCAGTCCGACAAGGCCTT
CTACTCTAGCTTTATGGCCCTGATGAGCCTGATGCTGCAGATGCGGAACAGCATCACAGGCCGCACCGAC
GTGGATTTTCTGATCAGCCCTGTGAAGAACTCCGACGGCATCTTCTACGATAGCCGGAACTATGAGGCCC
AGGAGAATGCCATCCTGCCAAAGAACGCCGACGCCAATGGCGCCTATAACATCGCCAGAAAGGTGCTGTG
GGCCATCGGCCAGTTCAAGAAGGCCGAGGACGAGAAGCTGGATAAGGTGAAGATCGCCATCTCTAACAAG
GAGTGGCTGGAGTACGCCCAGACCAGCGTGAAGCACAAAAGGCCGGCGGCCACGAAAAAGGCCGGCCAGG
CAAAAAAGAAAAAGTGAGCTTGTCAAGCAGATCGTTCAAACATTTGGCAATAAAGTTTCTTAAGATTGAA
TCCTGTTGCCGGTCTTGCGATGATTATCATATAATTTCTGTTGAATTACGTTAAGCATGTAATAATTAAC
ATGTAATGCATGACGTTATTTATGAGATGGGTTTTTATGATTAGAGTCCCGCAATTATACATTTAATACG
CGATAGAAAACAAAATATAGCGCGCAAACTAGGATAAATTATCGCGCGCGGTGTCATCTATGTTACTAGA
TCGACGCTACTATTGTCTTCTGCACGAAGTGGTTTAAACTATCAGTGTTTGACAGGATATATTGGCGGGT
AAACCTAAGAGAAAAGAGCGTTTATTAGAATAATCGGATATTTAAAAGGGCGTGAAAAGGTTTATCCGTT
CGTCCATTTGTATGTGCATGCCAACCACAGGGTTCCCCAGATCAGGCGCTGGCTGCTGAACCCCCAGCCG
GAACTGACCCCACAAGGCCCTAGCGTTTGCAATGCACCAGGTCATCATTGACCCAGGCGTGTTCCACCAG
GCCGCTGCCTCGCAACTCTTCGCAGGCTTCGCCGACCTGCTCGCGCCACTTCTTCACGCGGGTGGAATCC
GATCCGCACATGAGGCGGAAGGTTTCCAGCTTGAGCGGGTACGGCTCCCGGTGCGAGCTGAAATAGTCGA
ACATCCGTCGGGCCGTCGGCGACAGCTTGCGGTACTTCTCCCATATGAATTTCGTGTAGTGGTCGCCAGC
AAACAGCACGACGATTTCCTCGTCGATCAGGACCTGGCAACGGGACGTTTTCTTGCCACGGTCCAGGACG
CGGAAGCGGTGCAGCAGCGACACCGATTCCAGGTGCCCAACGCGGTCGGACGTGAAGCCCATCGCCGTCG
CCTGTAGGCGCGACAGGCATTCCTCGGCCTTCGTGTAATACCGGCCATTGATCGACCAGCCCAGGTCCTG
GCAAAGCTCGTAGAACGTGAAGGTGATCGGCTCGCCGATAGGGGTGCGCTTCGCGTACTCCAACACCTGC
TGCCACACCAGTTCGTCATCGTCGGCCCGCAGCTCGACGCCGGTGTAGGTGATCTTCACGTCCTTGTTGA
CGTGGAAAATGACCTTGTTTTGCAGCGCCTCGCGCGGGATTTTCTTGTTGCGCGTGGTGAACAGGGCAGA
GCGGGCCGTGTCGTTTGGCATCGCTCGCATCGTGTCCGGCCACGGCGCAATATCGAACAAGGAAAGCTGC
ATTTCCTTGATCTGCTGCTTCGTGTGTTTCAGCAACGCGGCCTGCTTGGCCTCGCTGACCTGTTTTGCCA
GGTCCTCGCCGGCGGTTTTTCGCTTCTTGGTCGTCATAGTTCCTCGCGTGTCGATGGTCATCGACTTCGC
CAAACCTGCCGCCTCCTGTTCAAGACGACGCGAACGCTCCACGGCGGCCGATGGCGCGGGCAGGGCAGGG
GGAGCCAGTTGCACGCTGTCGCGCTCGATCTTGGCCGTAGCTTGCTGGACCATCGAGCCGACGGACTGGA
AGGTTTCGCGGGGCGCACGCATGACGGTGCGGCTTGCGATGGTTTCGGCATCCTCGGCGGAAAACCCCGC
GTCGATCAGTTCTTGCCTGTATGCCTTCCGGTCAAACGTCCGATTCATTCACCCTCCTTGCGGGATTGCC
CCGACTCACGCCGGGGCAATGTGCCCTTATTCCTGATTTGACCCGCCTGGTGCCTTGGTGTCCAGATAAT
CCACCTTATCGGCAATGAAGTCGGTCCCGTAGACCGTCTGGCCGTCCTTCTCGTACTTGGTATTCCGAAT
CTTGCCCTGCACGAATACCAGCGACCCCTTGCCCAAATACTTGCCGTGGGCCTCGGCCTGAGAGCCAAAA
CACTTGATGCGGAAGAAGTCGGTGCGCTCCTGCTTGTCGCCGGCATCGTTGCGCCACATCTAGGATCTGC
CAGGAACCGTAAAAAGGCCGCGTTGCTGGCGTTTTTCCATAGGCTCCGCCCCCCTGACGAGCATCACAAA
AATCGACGCTCAAGTCAGAGGTGGCGAAACCCGACAGGACTATAAAGATACCAGGCGTTTCCCCCTGGAA
GCTCCCTCGTGCGCTCTCCTGTTCCGACCCTGCCGCTTACCGGATACCTGTCCGCCTTTCTCCCTTCGGG
AAGCGTGGCGCTTTCTCATAGCTCACGCTGTAGGTATCTCAGTTCGGTGTAGGTCGTTCGCTCCAAGCTG
GGCTGTGTGCACGAACCCCCCGTTCAGCCCGACCGCTGCGCCTTATCCGGTAACTATCGTCTTGAGTCCA
ACCCGGTAAGACACGACTTATCGCCACTGGCAGCAGCCACTGGTAACAGGATTAGCAGAGCGAGGTATGT
AGGCGGTGCTACAGAGTTCTTGAAGTGGTGGCCTAACTACGGCTACACTAGAAGAACAGTATTTGGTATC
TGCGCTCTGCTGAAGCCAGTTACCTTCGGAAAAAGAGTTGGTAGCTCTTGATCCGGCAAACAAACCACCG
CTGGTAGCGGTGGTTTTTTTGTTTGCAAGCAGCAGATTACGCGCAGAAAAAAAGGATCTCAAGAAGATCC
TTTGATCTTTTCTACGGGGTCTGACGCTCAGTGGAACGAAAACTCACGTTAAGGGATTTTGGTCATGAGA
TTATCAAAAAGGATCTTCACCTAGATCCTTTTAAATTAAAAATGAAGTTTTAAATCAATCTAAAGTATAT
ATGAGTAAACTTGGTCTGACAGTTACCAATGCTTAATCAGTGAGGCACCTATCTCAGCGATCTGTCTATT
TCGTTCATCCATAGTTGCCTGACTCCCCGTCGTGTAGATAACTACGATACGGGAGGGCTTACCATCTGGC
CCCAGTGCTGCAATGATACCGCGAGAACCACGCTCACCGGCTCCAGATTTATCAGCAATAAACCAGCCAG
CCGGAAGGGCCGAGCGCAGAAGTGGTCCTGCAACTTTATCCGCCTCCATCCAGTCTATTAATTGTTGCCG
GGAAGCTAGAGTAAGTAGTTCGCCAGTTAATAGTTTGCGCAACGTTGTTGCCATTGCTACAGGCATCGTG
GTGTCACGCTCGTCGTTTGGTATGGCTTCATTCAGCTCCGGTTCCCAACGATCAAGGCGAGTTACATGAT
CCCCCATGTTGTGCAAAAAAGCGGTTAGCTCCTTCGGTCCTCCGATCGTTGTCAGAAGTAAGTTGGCCGC
AGTGTTATCACTCATGGTTATGGCAGCACTGCATAATTCTCTTACTGTCATGCCATCCGTAAGATGCTTT
TCTGTGACTGGTGAGTACTCAACCAAGTCATTCTGAGAATAGTGTATGCGGCGACCGAGTTGCTCTTGCC
CGGCGTCAATACGGGATAATACCGCGCCACATAGCAGAACTTTAAAAGTGCTCATCATTGGAAAACGTTC
TTCGGGGCGAAAACTCTCAAGGATCTTACCGCTGTTGAGATCCAGTTCGATGTAACCCACTCGTGCACCC
AACTGATCTTCAGCATCTTTTACTTTCACCAGCGTTTCTGGGTGAGCAAAAACAGGAAGGCAAAATGCCG
CAAAAAAGGGAATAAGGGCGACACGGAAATGTTGAATACTCATACTCTTCCTTTTTCAATATTATTGAAG
CATTTATCAAGGTTATTGTCTCATGAGCGGATACATATTTGAATGTATTTAGAAAAATAAACAAATAGGG
GTTCCGCGCACGAATTGGCCAGCGCTGCCATTTTTGGGGTGAGGCCGTTCGCGGCCGAGGGGCGCAGCCC
CTGGGGGGATGGGAGGCCCGCGTTAGCGGGCCGGGAGGGTTCGAGAAGGGGGGGCACCCCCCTTCGGCGT
GCGCGGTCACGCGCACAGGGCGCAGCCCTGGTTAAAAACAAGGTTTATAAATATTGGTTTAAAAGCAGGT
TAAAAGACAGGTTAGCGGTGGCCGAAAAACGGGCGGAAACCCTTGCAAATGCTGGATTTTCTGCCTGTGG
ACAGCCCCTCAAATGTCAATAGGTGCGCCCCTCATCTGTCAGCACTCTGCCCCTCAAGTGTCAAGGATCG
CGCCCCTCATCTGTCAGTAGTCGCGCCCCTCAAGTGTCAATACCGCAGGGCACTTATCCCCAGGCTTGTC
CACATCATCTGTGGGAAACTCGCGTAAAATCAGGCGTTTTCGCCGATTTGCGAGGCTGGCCAGCTCCACG
TCGCCGGCCGAAATCGAGCCTGCCCCTCATCTGTCAACGCCGCGCCGGGTGAGTCGGCCCCTCAAGTGTC
AACGTCCGCCCCTCATCTGTCAGTGAGGGCCAAGTTTTCCGCGAGGTATCCACAACGCCGGCGGCCGCGG
TGTCTCGCACACGGCTTCGACGGCGTTTCTGGCGCGTTTGCAGGGCCATAGACGGCCGCCAGCCCAGCGG
CGAGGGCAACCAGCCCGGTGAGCGTCGCAAAGGAGATCCTGATCTGACTGATGGGCTGCCTGTATCGAGT
GGTGATTTTGTGCCGAGCTGCCGGTCGGGGAGCTGTTGGCTGGCTGGTGGCAGGATATATTGTGGTGTAA
ACAAATTGACGCTTAGACAACTTAATAACACATTGCGGACGTTTTTAATGTACTGGGGTGGATGCAGTGG
GCCCCAC
Features (pLannotate 1.2.2; 12 found; start..end, strand, type, name):
     34..2020    +  promoter       Ubi promoter: maize polyubiquitin gene promoter
   2023..5706    +  CDS            LbCpf1: CRISPR-associated protein from Lachnospiraceae bacterium ND2006 (Zetsche et al., 2015)
   5707..5754    +  CDS            nucleoplasmin NLS: bipartite nuclear localization signal from nucleoplasmin
   5770..6022    +  terminator     NOS terminator: nopaline synthase terminator and poly(A) signal
   6070..6094    +  misc_feature   RB T-DNA repeat: right border repeat from nopaline C58 T-DNA
   6206..6226    -  CDS            TetR (fragment): tetracycline resistance regulatory protein; tetR
   6253..7398    -  CDS            trfA: TRFA_ECOLX - Experimental evidence at protein level: Swiss-Prot protein existence level 1. Also involved in plasmid copy number control, promoting intermolecular coupling of protein bound iterons at oriV, which inhibits replication initiation. From Escherichia coli.
   7734..8322    -  rep_origin     ori: high-copy-number ColE1/pMB1/pBR322/pUC origin of replication
   8493..9353    -  CDS            AmpR: β-lactamase; bla; confers resistance to ampicillin, carbenicillin, and related antibiotics
   9354..9458    -  promoter       AmpR promoter: bla
   9545..10176   -  rep_origin     oriV: incP origin of replication
  10268..10292   +  misc_feature   LB T-DNA repeat: left border repeat from nopaline C58 T-DNA
