[The description below was written by a language model from this plasmid's Addgene catalogue record and pLannotate feature annotations shown in this document.]
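Description:
pFH133 is a Level 1 modular-cloning (Golden Gate/MoClo-style) plasmid built in the pICH47742 backbone, carrying a single plant transcription unit for the CRISPR nuclease LbCas12a. It belongs to a modular toolkit for plant genome editing and is catalogued as a plant expression, CRISPR and synthetic biology vector. The sequenced plasmid is about 10.4 kb. It is propagated in E. coli under ampicillin selection through the β-lactamase gene and its native promoter, and it replicates at high copy from a ColE1/pUC-type origin. The backbone also contains the incP origin oriV and the trfA replication initiator gene, a broad-host-range replicon that typically allows maintenance in Agrobacterium. A short TetR fragment is annotated, apparently a backbone remnant.

The payload lies between the nopaline-type left and right T-DNA border repeats. The maize polyubiquitin (ZmUBI) promoter, a strong constitutive promoter commonly used in cereals and other monocots, drives a human-codon-optimised coding sequence for LbCas12a (LbCpf1, from Lachnospiraceae bacterium ND2006). The nuclease is fused at its C-terminus to the bipartite nucleoplasmin nuclear localisation signal, which directs it to the nucleus. The nopaline synthase (NOS) terminator supplies transcription termination and polyadenylation.

No crRNA expression cassette or plant selectable marker appears in the feature table. As a Level 1 module, the plasmid is therefore presumably meant to be combined with other Level 1 units, such as guide RNA and selection cassettes, into a higher-level multigene construct for plant transformation. The record does not state which target species or specific editing applications are intended.
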