Addgene plasmid #136548: pFH133
Purpose: Level1 ZmUBIp::LbCas12a (human codon optimized):NOSt
Depositing lab: Vladimir Nekrasov. Depositing organization: Rothamsted Research. Publication: A modular cloning toolkit for genome editing in plants. Hahn F, Korolev A, Sanjurjo Loures L, Nekrasov V. BMC Plant Biol. 2020 Apr 23;20(1):179. doi: 10.1186/s12870-020-02388-2. PubMed 32326901.
Backbone
  Vector backbone: pICH47742
  Vector type: Plant Expression, CRISPR, Synthetic Biology
Growth in bacteria
  Bacterial resistance: Ampicillin, 100 μg/mL
  Growth temperature: 37°C
  Growth strain: DH5alpha
  Copy number: High Copy
Gene/Insert
  Gene/Insert name: ZmUBIp::LbCas12a (human codon optimized):NOSt
  Species: Synthetic
Terms and licenses: Academic/Nonprofit Terms; Industry Terms: Not Available to Industry
How to cite: pFH133 was a gift from Vladimir Nekrasov (Addgene plasmid # 136548 ; http://n2t.net/addgene:136548 ; RRID:Addgene_136548)
